>Addgene plasmid #44886 | pFA6a-link-yoLSS-mKate2-CaURA3 | depositor full sequence | sequence record 62132 | pFA6a-link-yoLSS-mKate2-CaURA3 sequence 4882 bps
GCGCCACTTCTAAATAAGCGAATTTCTTATGATTTATGATTTTTATTATTAAATAAGTTATAAAAAAAAT
AAGTGTATACAAATTTTAAAGTGACTCTTAGGTTTTAAAACGAAAATTCTTATTCTTGAGTAACTCTTTC
CTGTAGGTCAGGTTGCTTTCTCAGGTATAGTATGAGGTCGCTCTTATTGACCACACCTCTACCGGCAGAT
CCGCTAGGGATAACAGGGTAATATAGATCTGTTTAGCTTGCCTCGTCCCCGCCGGGTCACCCGGCCAGCG
ACATGGAGGCCCAGAATACCCTCCTTGACAGTCTTGACGTGCGCAGCTCAGGGGCATGATGTGACTGTCG
CCCGTACATTTAGCCCATACATCCCCATGTATAATCATTTGCATCCATACATTTTGATGGCCGCACGGCG
CGAAGCAAAAATTACGGCTCCTCGCTGCAGACCTGCGAGCAGGGAAACGCTCCCCTCACAGACGCGTTGA
ATTGTCCCCACGCCGCGCCCCTGTAGAGAAATATAAAAGGTTAGGATTTGCCACTGAGGTTCTTCTTTCA
TATACTTCCTTTTAAAATCTTGCTAGGATACAGTTCTCACATCACATCCGAACATAAACAACCATGACAG
TCAACACTAAGACCTATAGTGAGAGAGCAGAAACTCATGCCTCACCAGTAGCACAGCGATTATTTCGATT
AATGGAACTGAAGAAAACCAATTTATGTGCATCAATTGACGTTGATACCACTAAGGAATTCCTTGAATTA
ATTGATAAATTAGGTCCTTATGTATGCTTAATCAAGACTCATATTGATATAATCAATGATTTTTCCTATG
AATCCACTATTGAACCATTATTAGAACTTTCACGTAAACATCAATTTATGATTTTTGAAGATAGAAAATT
TGCTGATATTGGTAATACCGTAAAGAAACAATATATTGGTGGAGTTTATAAAATTAGTAGTTGGGCAGAT
ATTACCAATGCTCATGGTGTCACTGGGAATGGAGTGGTTGAAGGATTAAAACAGGGAGCTAAAGAAACCA
CCACCAACCAAGAGCCAAGAGGGTTATTGATGTTAGCTGAATTATCATCAGTGGGATCATTAGCATATGG
AGAATATTCTCAAAAAACTGTTGAAATTGCTAAATCCGATAAGGAATTTGTTATTGGATTTATTGCCCAA
CGTGATATGGGTGGCCAAGAAGAAGGATTTGATTGGCTTATTATGACACCTGGAGTTGGATTAGATGATA
AAGGTGATGGATTAGGACAACAATATAGAACTGTTGATGAAGTTGTTAGCACTGGAACTGATATTATCAT
TGTTGGTAGAGGATTGTTTGGTAAAGGAAGAGATCCAGATATTGAAGGTAAAAGGTATAGAAATGCTGGT
TGGAATGCTTATTTGAAAAAGACTGGCCAATTATAATCAGTACTGACAATAAAAAGATTCTTGTTTTCAA
GAACTTGTCATTTGTATAGTTTTTTTATATTGTAGTTGTTCTATTTTAATCAAATGTTAGCGTGATTTAT
ATTTTTTTTCGCCTCGACATCATCTGCCCAGATGCGAAGTTAAGTGCGCAGAAAGTAATATCATGCGTCA
ATCGTATGTGAATGCTGGTCGCTATACTGCTGTCGATTCGATACTAACGCCGCCATCCAGTGTCGAAAAC
GAGCTCGAATTCATCGATGATATCAGATCCACTAGTGGCCTATGCGGCCGCGGATCTGCCGGTCTCCCTA
TAGTGAGTCGTATTAATTTCGATAAGCCAGGTTAACCTGCATTAATGAATCGGCCAACGCGCGGGGAGAG
GCGGTTTGCGTATTGGGCGCTCTTCCGCTTCCTCGCTCACTGACTCGCTGCGCTCGGTCGTTCGGCTGCG
GCGAGCGGTATCAGCTCACTCAAAGGCGGTAATACGGTTATCCACAGAATCAGGGGATAACGCAGGAAAG
AACATGTGAGCAAAAGGCCAGCAAAAGGCCAGGAACCGTAAAAAGGCCGCGTTGCTGGCGTTTTTCCATA
GGCTCCGCCCCCCTGACGAGCATCACAAAAATCGACGCTCAAGTCAGAGGTGGCGAAACCCGACAGGACT
ATAAAGATACCAGGCGTTTCCCCCTGGAAGCTCCCTCGTGCGCTCTCCTGTTCCGACCCTGCCGCTTACC
GGATACCTGTCCGCCTTTCTCCCTTCGGGAAGCGTGGCGCTTTCTCAATGCTCACGCTGTAGGTATCTCA
GTTCGGTGTAGGTCGTTCGCTCCAAGCTGGGCTGTGTGCACGAACCCCCCGTTCAGCCCGACCGCTGCGC
CTTATCCGGTAACTATCGTCTTGAGTCCAACCCGGTAAGACACGACTTATCGCCACTGGCAGCAGCCACT
GGTAACAGGATTAGCAGAGCGAGGTATGTAGGCGGTGCTACAGAGTTCTTGAAGTGGTGGCCTAACTACG
GCTACACTAGAAGGACAGTATTTGGTATCTGCGCTCTGCTGAAGCCAGTTACCTTCGGAAAAAGAGTTGG
TAGCTCTTGATCCGGCAAACAAACCACCGCTGGTAGCGGTGGTTTTTTTGTTTGCAAGCAGCAGATTACG
CGCAGAAAAAAAGGATCTCAAGAAGATCCTTTGATCTTTTCTACGGGGTCTGACGCTCAGTGGAACGAAA
ACTCACGTTAAGGGATTTTGGTCATGAGATTATCAAAAAGGATCTTCACCTAGATCCTTTTAAATTAAAA
ATGAAGTTTTAAATCAATCTAAAGTATATATGAGTAAACTTGGTCTGACAGTTACCAATGCTTAATCAGT
GAGGCACCTATCTCAGCGATCTGTCTATTTCGTTCATCCATAGTTGCCTGACTCCCCGTCGTGTAGATAA
CTACGATACGGGAGGGCTTACCATCTGGCCCCAGTGCTGCAATGATACCGCGAGACCCACGCTCACCGGC
TCCAGATTTATCAGCAATAAACCAGCCAGCCGGAAGGGCCGAGCGCAGAAGTGGTCCTGCAACTTTATCC
GCCTCCATCCAGTCTATTAATTGTTGCCGGGAAGCTAGAGTAAGTAGTTCGCCAGTTAATAGTTTGCGCA
ACGTTGTTGCCATTGCTACAGGCATCGTGGTGTCACGCTCGTCGTTTGGTATGGCTTCATTCAGCTCCGG
TTCCCAACGATCAAGGCGAGTTACATGATCCCCCATGTTGTGCAAAAAAGCGGTTAGCTCCTTCGGTCCT
CCGATCGTTGTCAGAAGTAAGTTGGCCGCAGTGTTATCACTCATGGTTATGGCAGCACTGCATAATTCTC
TTACTGTCATGCCATCCGTAAGATGCTTTTCTGTGACTGGTGAGTACTCAACCAAGTCATTCTGAGAATA
GTGTATGCGGCGACCGAGTTGCTCTTGCCCGGCGTCAATACGGGATAATACCGCGCCACATAGCAGAACT
TTAAAAGTGCTCATCATTGGAAAACGTTCTTCGGGGCGAAAACTCTCAAGGATCTTACCGCTGTTGAGAT
CCAGTTCGATGTAACCCACTCGTGCACCCAACTGATCTTCAGCATCTTTTACTTTCACCAGCGTTTCTGG
GTGAGCAAAAACAGGAAGGCAAAATGCCGCAAAAAAGGGAATAAGGGCGACACGGAAATGTTGAATACTC
ATACTCTTCCTTTTTCAATATTATTGAAGCATTTATCAGGGTTATTGTCTCATGAGCGGATACATATTTG
AATGTATTTAGAAAAATAAACAAATAGGGGTTCCGCGCACATTTCCCCGAAAAGTGCCACCTGACGTCTA
AGAAACCATTATTATCATGACATTAACCTATAAAAATAGGCGTATCACGAGGCCCTTTCGTCTCGCGCGT
TTCGGTGATGACGGTGAAAACCTCTGACACATGCAGCTCCCGGAGACGGTCACAGCTTGTCTGTAAGCGG
ATGCCGGGAGCAGACAAGCCCGTCAGGGCGCGTCAGCGGGTGTTGGCGGGTGTCGGGGCTGGCTTAACTA
TGCGGCATCAGAGCAGATTGTACTGAGAGTGCACCATATGGACATATTGTCGTTAGAACGCGGCTACAAT
TAATACATAACCTTATGTATCATACACATACGATTTAGGTGACACTATAGAACGCGGCCGCCAGCTGAAG
CTTCGTACGCTGCAGGTCGACGGATCGGTGACGGTGCTGGTTTAATTAACATGGTTTCAGAATTGATCAA
GGAAAATATGCACATGAAACTGTATATGGAAGGTACAGTTAACAACCATCATTTTAAGTGTACCTCAGAA
GGAGAAGGGAAACCATACGAAGGCACTCAGACTATGAGAATTAAAGTGGTCGAAGGTGGTCCACTACCAT
TTGCTTTTGACATCCTCGCTACATCTTTCATGTACGGTTCCTACACTTTCATTAATCACACACAAGGCAT
ACCAGACTTTTTCAAACAATCATTTCCTGAGGGTTTTACTTGGGAAAGAGTAACCACTTATGAAGATGGG
GGTGTACTGACAGCTACACAAGATACATCTTTACAAGATGGATGTCTAATCTACAATGTTAAGATTAGAG
GAGTTAACTTCACATCTAATGGTCCTGTCATGCAAAAGAAAACGTTAGGCTGGGAGGCAGGTACAGAAAT
GCTTTATCCAGCAGACGGCGGTTTGGAAGGTAGAAGTGACGATGCTTTGAAATTGGTAGGGGGAGGCCAT
CTTATATGCAACCTAAAATCTACTTACAGAAGCAAAAAGCCTGCCAAGAATTTGAAAGTTCCAGGCGTCT
ACTATGTTGATCGTAGGTTAGAGCGAATCAAGGAGGCGGATAAGGAAACCTACGTGGAACAGCATGAGGT
GGCAGTAGCCAGATACTGTGATCTTCCTTCCAAATTAGGACACAGATAAGGC
Features (pLannotate 1.2.2; 13 found; start..end, strand, type, name):
     18..205     +  terminator     ADH1 terminator: S. cerevisiae ADH1; transcription terminator for the S. cerevisiae alcohol dehydrogenase 1 (ADH1) gene
    280..623     +  promoter       TEF promoter: Ashbya gossypii TEF promoter
    642..1430    +  CDS            URA3: PYRF_YEAST - Experimental evidence at protein level: Swiss-Prot protein existence level 1. From Saccharomyces cerevisiae (strain ATCC 204508 / S288c) (Baker's yeast).
   1442..1639    +  terminator     TEF terminator: Ashbya gossypii TEF terminator
   1747..1765    -  promoter       T7 promoter: promoter for bacteriophage T7 RNA polymerase
   1787..1840    -  CDS            lacI (fragment): lac repressor; lacI; The lac repressor binds to the lac operator to inhibit transcription in E. coli. This inhibition can be relieved by adding lactose or isopropyl-β-D-thiogalactopyranoside (IPTG).
   2023..2611    -  rep_origin     ori: high-copy-number ColE1/pMB1/pBR322/pUC origin of replication
   2782..3642    -  CDS            AmpR: β-lactamase; bla; confers resistance to ampicillin, carbenicillin, and related antibiotics
   3643..3747    -  promoter       AmpR promoter: bla
   3842..3877    +  CDS            rop (fragment): Rop protein, which maintains plasmids at low copy number; rop
   3979..4030    +  misc_feature   bom (fragment): basis of mobility region from pBR322
   4093..4111    +  promoter       SP6 promoter: promoter for bacteriophage SP6 RNA polymerase
   4187..4876    +  CDS            LSS-mKate2: LSS-mKate2 is a basic (constitutively fluorescent) long stokes shift fluorescent protein published in 2010, derived from Entacmaea quadricolor. It has very low acid sensitivity.
