[The description below was written by a language model from this plasmid's Addgene catalogue record and pLannotate feature annotations shown in this document.]
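Description:
pFA6a-link-yoLSS-mKate2-CaURA3 is a yeast tagging vector built on the pFA6a backbone, intended as a template for creating fusions of a chosen gene to a yeast codon-optimized version of the red fluorescent protein LSS-mKate2. It carries no yeast origin of replication or centromere in the annotated features, consistent with a design in which the cassette is integrated into the genome rather than maintained episomally. In E. coli it is propagated through a high-copy ColE1/pUC-type origin and selected with ampicillin via the β-lactamase gene and its native promoter. Small fragments annotated as lacI, rop and bom are backbone remnants, and SP6 and T7 phage promoters flank the cassette region.

The payload runs across the numbering origin of the 4,882 bp circular sequence. The LSS-mKate2 coding sequence has no annotated yeast promoter upstream of it, since expression is meant to come from the tagged gene's own promoter. The "link" in the name indicates a linker preceding the fluorescent protein, although no linker is annotated separately. The open reading frame is followed by the S. cerevisiae ADH1 terminator. Downstream lies the selection marker, a URA3 gene driven by the Ashbya gossypii TEF promoter and closed by the TEF terminator. The catalogue name identifies it as CaURA3, whereas the automated annotation matched it to the S. cerevisiae URA3 protein by homology. It allows selection for uracil prototrophy in ura3 strains.

LSS-mKate2 is a long Stokes shift protein derived from Entacmaea quadricolor with very low acid sensitivity. The plasmid belongs to a series of improved blue, green and red fluorescent protein tagging vectors for S. cerevisiae, derived from earlier optimized tagging cassettes.
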