Addgene plasmid #44886: pFA6a-link-yoLSS-mKate2-CaURA3
Purpose: Yeast tagging vector to create gene fusion with yeast optimized LSS-mKate2 with CaUra3 selection
Depositing lab: Wendell Lim & Kurt Thorn. Depositing organization: University of California, San Francisco (UCSF). Publication: Improved Blue, Green, and Red Fluorescent Protein Tagging Vectors for S. cerevisiae. Lee S, Lim WA, Thorn KS. PLoS One. 2013 Jul 2;8(7):e67902. doi: 10.1371/journal.pone.0067902. Print 2013. PubMed 23844123.
Backbone
  Vector backbone: pFA6a
  Vector type: Yeast Expression
  Selectable markers: URA3
Growth in bacteria
  Bacterial resistance: Ampicillin, 100 μg/mL
  Growth temperature: 37°C
  Growth strain: DH5alpha
  Copy number: Unknown
Gene/Insert
  Gene/Insert name: yoLSS-mKate2 (alt name: Yeast Optimized LSS-mKate2)
  Species: Synthetic
Terms and licenses: Academic/Nonprofit Terms; Industry Terms: Not Available to Industry
Depositor comments: This vector is derived from the sequences published in “Optimized cassettes for fluorescent protein tagging in Saccharomyces cerevisiae.” Sheff MA, Thorn KS. Yeast. 2004 Jun;21(8):661-70. These plasmids were generated with funding from an NIGMS Systems Biology Center grant, number P50 GM081879. Please acknowledge this grant if you use these plasmids.
How to cite: pFA6a-link-yoLSS-mKate2-CaURA3 was a gift from Wendell Lim & Kurt Thorn (Addgene plasmid # 44886 ; http://n2t.net/addgene:44886 ; RRID:Addgene_44886)
