>Addgene plasmid #44886 | pFA6a-link-yoLSS-mKate2-CaURA3 | addgene partial sequence | sequence record 72523 | Sp6 5'-ATTTAGGTGACACTATAG-3'
AGGTCGACGGATCGGTGACGGTGCTGGTTTAATTAACATGGTTTCAGAATTGATCAAGGAAAATATGCAC
ATGAAACTGTATATGGAAGGTACAGTTAACAACCATCATTTTAAGTGTACCTCAGAAGGAGAAGGGAAAC
CATACGAAGGCACTCAGACTATGAGAATTAAAGTGGTCGAAGGTGGTCCACTACCATTTGCTTTTGACAT
CCTCGCTACATCTTTCATGTACGGTTCCTACACTTTCATTAATCACACACAAGGCATACCAGACTTTTTC
AAACAATCATTTCCTGAGGGTTTTACTTGGGAAAGAGTAACCACTTATGAAGATGGGGGTGTACTGACAG
CTACACAAGATACATCTTTACAAGATGGATGTCTAATCTACAATGTTAAGATTAGAGGAGTTAACTTCAC
ATCTAATGGTCCTGTCATGCAAAAGAAAACGTTAGGCTGGGAGGCAGGTACAGAAATGCTTTATCCAGCA
GACGGCGGTTTGGAAGGTAGAAGTGACGATGCTTTGAAATTGGTAGGGGGAGGCCATCTTATATGCAACC
TAAAATCTACTTACAGAAGCAAAAAGCCTGCCAAGAATTTGAAAGTTCCAGGCGTCTACTATGTTGATCG
TAGGTTAGAGCGAATCAAGGAGGCGGATAAGGAAACCTACGTGGAACAGCATGAGGTGGCAGTAGCCAGA
TACTGTGATCTTCCTTCCAAATTAGGACACAGATAAGGCGCGCCACTTCTAAATAAGCGAATTTCTTATG
ATTTATGATTTTTATTATT
