>Addgene plasmid #44886 | pFA6a-link-yoLSS-mKate2-CaURA3 | addgene partial sequence | sequence record 72643 | T7 5'-TAATACGACTCACTATAGGG-3'
GGATCTGATATCATCGATGAATTCGAGCTCGTTTTCGACACTGGATGGCGGCGTTAGTATCGAATCGACA
GCAGTATAGCGACCAGCATTCACATACGATTGACGCATGATATTACTTTCTGCGCACTTAACTTCGCATC
TGGGCAGATGATGTCGAGGCGAAAAAAAATATAAATCACGCTAACATTTGATTAAAATAGAACAACTACA
ATATAAAAAAACTATACAAATGACAAGTTCTTGAAAACAAGAATCTTTTTATTGTCAGTACTGATTATAA
TTGGCCAGTCTTTTTCAAATAAGCATTCCAACCAGCATCTCTATACCTTTTACCTTCAATATCTGGATCT
CTTCCTTTACCAAACAATCCTCTACCAACAATGATAATATCAGTTCCAGTGCTAACAACTTCATCAACAG
TTCTATATTGTTGTCCTAATCCATCACCTTTATCATCTAATCCAACTCCAGGTGTCATAATAAGCCAATC
AAATCCTTCTTCTTGTCCACCCATATCACGTTGGGCAATAAATCCAATAACAAATTCCTTATCGGATTTA
GCAATTTCAACAGTTTTTTGAGAATATTCTCCATATGCTAATGATCCCACTGATGATAATTCAGCTAACA
TCAATAACCCTCTTGGCTCTTGGTTGGTGGTGGTTTCTTTAGCTCCCTGTTTTAATCCTTCAACTACTCC
ATTCCCAGTGACACCATGAGCATTAGTAATATCTGCCCAACTACTAATTTTATAAACTCCACCAATATAT
TGTTTCTTCACGGTATTACCAATATCAGCAAATTTTCTATCTTC
